Addgene plasmid #53814: SETD4_pCSdest
Depositing lab: Roger Reeves. Depositing organization: Johns Hopkins University and School of Medicine. Publication: Survey of Human Chromosome 21 Gene Expression Effects on Early Development in Danio rerio. Edie S, Zaghloul NA, Leitch CC, Klinedinst DK, Lebron J, Thole JF, McCallion AS, Katsanis N, Reeves RH. G3 (Bethesda). 2018 Jul 2;8(7):2215-2223. doi: 10.1534/g3.118.200144. PubMed 29760202.
Backbone
  Vector backbone: pCSDest
  Backbone manufacturer: Lawson Lab (Addgene Plasmid 22423)
  Backbone size w/o insert (bp): 4095
  Vector type: Mammalian Expression
Growth in bacteria
  Bacterial resistance: Ampicillin, 100 μg/mL
  Growth temperature: 37°C
  Growth strain: Top10
  Copy number: High Copy
Gene/Insert
  Gene/Insert name: SETD4 (alt name: C21orf18)
  Species: H. sapiens (human)
  Insert size (bp): 924
  Entrez Gene: SETD4 (a.k.a. C21orf18, C21orf27)
  Promoter: SP6 and CMV
  Cloning method: Gateway Cloning
  Sequencing primers: 5′ CMV-F; 3′ EBV-Rev
Terms and licenses: Academic/Nonprofit Terms; Industry Terms
Depositor comments: NM_001007259
How to cite: SETD4_pCSdest was a gift from Roger Reeves (Addgene plasmid # 53814 ; http://n2t.net/addgene:53814 ; RRID:Addgene_53814)
