[The description below was written by a language model from this plasmid's Addgene catalogue record.]
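Description:
SETD4_pCSdest is an expression clone of the human SETD4 gene (also known as C21orf18 or C21orf27), a chromosome 21 gene encoding a SET domain-containing protein. The 924 bp insert was placed into the pCSDest Gateway destination vector, a roughly 4.1 kb backbone of the pCS2 family catalogued as a mammalian expression vector. The depositor's comment ties the insert to a specific RefSeq transcript, indicating that it represents a defined SETD4 isoform. The insert was introduced by Gateway recombination, so the coding sequence is expected to be flanked by the attB sites that remain after an LR reaction. The plasmid is maintained in E. coli at high copy number under ampicillin selection. No epitope tags, fusion partners or reporters are listed in the record, and no feature table was supplied, so details such as the polyadenylation signal and replication origin are not stated.

Two promoters lie upstream of the insert and give the construct a dual use. The CMV promoter drives strong constitutive transcription by RNA polymerase II after transfection into vertebrate cells or direct DNA injection. The SP6 bacteriophage promoter allows in vitro transcription of synthetic mRNA from the plasmid template. The SP6 route is the common way pCS-type vectors are used for embryo microinjection. This fits the associated study, which surveyed the effects of expressing human chromosome 21 genes on early zebrafish development. The construct therefore appears to be one member of a clone set built for overexpression screening of Down syndrome-relevant genes.
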