>Addgene plasmid #53814 | SETD4_pCSdest | addgene partial sequence | sequence record 94749 | CMV-F 5'-CGCAAATGGGCGGTAGGCGTG-3'
GCATGCTCGTTTAGGGAACCGCCATTCTGCCTGGGGACGTCGGAGCAAGCTTGATTTAGGTGACACTATA
GAATACAAGCTACTTGTTCTTTTTGCAGGATCCCATCGATTCGAATTCAAGGATCACAAGTTTGTACAAA
AAAGCAGGCACCATGCAGAAAGGAAAAGGGAGAACAAGCCGGATCAGAAGACGAAAACTCTGCGGAAGTT
CTGAATCAAGAGGAGTGAATGAGAGCCACAAGTCTGAATTTATAGAGCTGAGGAAGTGGCTGAAAGCTAG
GAAGTTTCAAGATTCAAACTTAGCGCCTGCTTGTTTTCCAGGTACAGGAAGAGGGCTGATGAGTCAAACA
TCCCTGCAGGAGGGACAGATGATTATTTCGTTGCCTGAGAGTTGCCTGCTCACCACGGACACAGTGATTC
GAAGCTACTTAGGGGCATACATTACTAAGTGGAAGCCTCCTCCATCTCCTCTGCTGGCGCTGTGCACCTT
TTTAGTTTCAGAAAAGCATGCTGGGCACCGATCTCTTTGGAAGCCTTACCTGGAGATTTTACCCAAGGCG
TATACCTGCCCTGTTTGTTTGGAGCCGGAAGTGGTGAACCTTCTTCCCAAATCTTTAAAAGCAAAGGCTG
AAGAGCAGAGAGCCCACGTGCAGGAGTTCTTTGCTTCCTCCAGAGACTTTTTCTCTTCTCTGCAGCCTCT
GTTTGCGGAGGCTGTTGACAGCATCTTCAGCTACAGTGCCCTGCTGTGGGCTTGGTGCACCGTCAACACC
AGAGCCGTGTACCTGAGGCCCAGGCAGCGGGAATGCCTTTCTGCAGAGCCGGACACCTGTGCACTCGCTC
CGTACCTGGACCTGCTGAATCATAGCCCACATGTCCAGGTAAAAGCAGCGTTTAATGAAGAAACTCATTC
TTACG
