>Addgene plasmid #53814 | SETD4_pCSdest | addgene partial sequence | sequence record 94986 | EBV-rev 5'-GTGGTTTGTCCAAACTCATC-3'
GACTCACTATAGTTCTAGAGGCTCGAGAGGATCACCACTTTGTACAAGAAAGCTGGGTTCTAAGAACAAA
GTTGATTCCAACCTCTTGAGACATAAACACAAGCATGAGGATTATGGACAGAAACAAATCCGTATTCCAG
GAACAGCCGTTGATTATCGTGAGGGCCGTAACAGATGAATACCTCTTCATGCTTTCTCCAACGTGAAGTC
GTTCTAATTTCGTAAGAATGAGTTTCTTCATTAAACGCTGCTTTTACCTGGACATGTGGGCTATGATTCA
GCAGGTCCAGGTACGGAGCGAGTGCACAGGTGTCCGGCTCTGCAGAAAGGCATTCCCGCTGCCTGGGCCT
CAGGTACACGGCTCTGGTGTTGACGGTGCACCAAGCCCACAGCAGGGCACTGTAGCTGAAGATGCTGTCA
ACAGCCTCCGCAAACAGAGGCTGCAGAGAAGAGAAAAAGTCTCTGGAGGAAGCAAAGAACTCCTGCACGT
GGGCTCTCTGCTCTTCAGCCTTTGCTTTTAAAGATTTGGGAAGAAGGTTCACCACTTCCGGCTCCAAACA
AACAGGGCAGGTATACGCCTTGGGTAAAATCTCCAGGTAAGGCTTCCAAAGAGATCGGTGCCCAGCATGC
TTTTCTGAAACTAAAAAGGTGCACAGCGCCAGCAGAGGAGATGGAGGAGGCTTCCACTTAGTAATGTATG
CCCCTAAGTAGCTTCGAATCACTGTGTCCGTGGTGAGCAGGCAACTCTCAGGCAACGAAATAATCATCTG
TCCCTCCTGCA
